Addgene plasmid #78310: HpMscS
Purpose: H. pylori MscS with N-Term 6x Hisitidine Tag and C-Term FLAG Tag
Depositing lab: Douglas Rees. Depositing organization: California Institute of Technology. Publication: Open and shut: crystal structures of the dodecylmaltoside solubilized mechanosensitive channel of small conductance from Escherichia coli and Helicobacter pylori at 4.4 A and 4.1 A resolutions. Lai JY, Poon YS, Kaiser JT, Rees DC. Protein Sci. 2013 Apr;22(4):502-9. doi: 10.1002/pro.2222. Epub 2013 Feb 21. PubMed 23339071.
Backbone
  Vector backbone: pET28b
  Backbone manufacturer: Novagen
  Backbone size w/o insert (bp): 5300
  Total vector size (bp): 6130
  Modifications to backbone: Changed C-Term His to FLAG Tag
  Vector type: Bacterial Expression
Growth in bacteria
  Bacterial resistance: Kanamycin, 50 μg/mL
  Growth temperature: 37°C
  Growth strain: DH5alpha
  Copy number: Unknown
Gene/Insert
  Gene/Insert name: Mechanosensitive channel of small conductance (alt names: MscS; H. pylori MscS)
  Species: Helicobactor pylori
  Insert size (bp): 823
  Promoter: T7 Promoter
  Tag / fusion protein: 6x His Tag (N terminal on backbone); FLAG Tag (C terminal on backbone)
  Cloning method: Unknown
  Sequencing primers: 5′ T7 Forward; 3′ T7 Terminator
Terms and licenses: Academic/Nonprofit Terms; Industry Terms: Not Available to Industry
How to cite: HpMscS was a gift from Douglas Rees (Addgene plasmid # 78310 ; http://n2t.net/addgene:78310 ; RRID:Addgene_78310)
