[The description below was written by a language model from this plasmid's Addgene catalogue record and pLannotate feature annotations shown in this document.]
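Description:
HpMscS is a bacterial expression plasmid built on the Novagen pET28b backbone for producing the mechanosensitive channel of small conductance (MscS) from Helicobacter pylori in E. coli. It is selected with kanamycin through an aminoglycoside phosphotransferase gene and replicates from a ColE1/pMB1-type origin accompanied by the bom region and the rop gene, which moderates copy number; the catalogue lists copy number as unknown. An f1 origin is also present. The catalogue gives a total size of about 6.1 kb, while the deposited sequence record is slightly longer at about 6.2 kb.

The roughly 0.8 kb mscS coding sequence sits downstream of a T7 promoter with an adjacent lac operator and the T7 gene 10 ribosome binding site, and the plasmid carries lacI, so transcription depends on T7 RNA polymerase supplied by the host and is repressed until relieved by IPTG or lactose. The open reading frame begins with the backbone's N-terminal 6xHis tag followed by a thrombin cleavage site, then MscS, and ends with a C-terminal FLAG epitope that the depositor introduced in place of the usual pET28b C-terminal His tag. The sequence record notes that the His-MscS-FLAG fusion ends just after the FLAG tag, so the T7 tag, His-tag and other fragments annotated further downstream, before the T7 terminator, appear to be untranslated backbone remnants. Several other small annotations (tetracycline resistance fragments, an AmpR promoter fragment) are likewise backbone residue rather than functional parts.

The associated publication reports crystal structures of detergent-solubilised MscS from E. coli and H. pylori, consistent with using this construct to overexpress and affinity-purify the channel for structural work.
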