Features (pLannotate 1.2.2; 23 found; start..end, strand, type, name):
     12..467     +  rep_origin     f1 ori (sequence partly withheld): f1 bacteriophage origin of replication; arrow indicates direction of (+) strand synthesis
    494..551     +  promoter       AmpR promoter (fragment): bla
    560..1375    -  CDS            KanR: aminoglycoside phosphotransferase; aph(3')-Ia; confers resistance to kanamycin in bacteria or G418 (Geneticin®) in eukaryotes
   1497..2085    +  rep_origin     ori: high-copy-number ColE1/pMB1/pBR322/pUC origin of replication
   2271..2413    -  misc_feature   bom: basis of mobility region from pBR322
   2515..2706    -  CDS            rop: Rop protein, which maintains plasmids at low copy number; rop
   2723..3103    +  CDS            YPB1_ECOLX: Protein predicted: Swiss-Prot protein existence level 4. From Escherichia coli.
   3175..3466    -  CDS            TcR (fragment): tetracycline efflux protein; tet; confers resistance to tetracycline
   3481..3502    -  protein_bind   CAP binding site: CAP binding activates transcription in the presence of cAMP. E. coli catabolite activator protein
   3515..4597    -  CDS            lacI: lac repressor; lacI; The lac repressor binds to the lac operator to inhibit transcription in E. coli. This inhibition can be relieved by adding lactose or isopropyl-β-D-thiogalactopyranoside (IPTG).
   4598..4675    -  promoter       lacI promoter: lacI
   4683..4962    -  CDS            TcR (fragment): tetracycline efflux protein; tet; confers resistance to tetracycline
   4984..5002    +  promoter       T7 promoter: promoter for bacteriophage T7 RNA polymerase
   5003..5027    +  protein_bind   lac operator: The lac repressor binds to the lac operator to inhibit transcription in E. coli. This inhibition can be relieved by adding lactose or isopropyl-β-D-thiogalactopyranoside (IPTG). lac repressor encoded by lacI
   5042..5064    +  RBS            RBS: efficient ribosome binding site from bacteriophage T7 gene 10 (Olins and Rangwala, 1989)
   5083..5099    +  CDS            capTEV™ (fragment): composite tag for in vivo biotinylation, TEV protease cleavage, and 6xHis tagging
   5110..5127    +  CDS            thrombin site: thrombin recognition and cleavage site
   5143..5964    +  CDS            mscS: MSCS_HELPX - Experimental evidence at protein level: Swiss-Prot protein existence level 1. Mechanosensitive channel that participates in the regulation of osmotic pressure changes within the cell, opening in response to stretch forces in the membrane lipid bilayer, without the need for other proteins. Contributes to normal resistance to hypoosmotic shock. Forms an ion channel of 1.0 nanosiemens conductance with a slight preference for anions. From Helicobacter pylori (Campylobacter pylori).
   5973..5997    +  CDS            3xFLAG (fragment): three tandem FLAG® epitope tags
   6002..6034    +  CDS            T7 tag (gene 10 leader): leader peptide from bacteriophage T7 gene 10 promotes efficient translation in E. coli
   6083..6100    +  CDS            9xHis (fragment): 9xHis affinity tag
   6110..6159    +  CDS            SET1 (fragment): solubility-enhancement tag derived from T7 phage gene 10B
   6167..6214    +  terminator     T7 terminator: transcription terminator for bacteriophage T7 RNA polymerase
>Addgene plasmid #78310 | HpMscS | depositor full sequence | sequence record 151301 | 6x His - HpMscS - FLAG from regions 5071 - 6000
TGGCGAATGGG
[124 nt withheld, positions 12-135]
C
[91 nt withheld, positions 137-227]
A
[49 nt withheld, positions 229-277]
CCTTTGACGTTGGAGTCCACGTTCTTT
[37 nt withheld, positions 305-341]
ACCCTATCTCGGTCTATTCTTTTGATTTATAAGGGATTTTGCCGATTTCGGCCTATTGGTTAAAAAATGA
GCTGATTTAACAAAAATTTAACGCGAATTTTAACAAAATATTAACGTTTACAATTTCAGGTGGCACTTTT
CGGGGAAATGTGCGCGGAACCCCTATTTGTTTATTTTTCTAAATACATTCAAATATGTATCCGCTCATGA
ATTAATTCTTAGAAAAACTCATCGAGCATCAAATGAAACTGCAATTTATTCATATCAGGATTATCAATAC
CATATTTTTGAAAAAGCCGTTTCTGTAATGAAGGAGAAAACTCACCGAGGCAGTTCCATAGGATGGCAAG
ATCCTGGTATCGGTCTGCGATTCCGACTCGTCCAACATCAATACAACCTATTAATTTCCCCTCGTCAAAA
ATAAGGTTATCAAGTGAGAAATCACCATGAGTGACGACTGAATCCGGTGAGAATGGCAAAAGTTTATGCA
TTTCTTTCCAGACTTGTTCAACAGGCCAGCCATTACGCTCGTCATCAAAATCACTCGCATCAACCAAACC
GTTATTCATTCGTGATTGCGCCTGAGCGAGACGAAATACGCGATCGCTGTTAAAAGGACAATTACAAACA
GGAATCGAATGCAACCGGCGCAGGAACACTGCCAGCGCATCAACAATATTTTCACCTGAATCAGGATATT
CTTCTAATACCTGGAATGCTGTTTTCCCGGGGATCGCAGTGGTGAGTAACCATGCATCATCAGGAGTACG
GATAAAATGCTTGATGGTCGGAAGAGGCATAAATTCCGTCAGCCAGTTTAGTCTGACCATCTCATCTGTA
ACATCATTGGCAACGCTACCTTTGCCATGTTTCAGAAACAACTCTGGCGCATCGGGCTTCCCATACAATC
GATAGATTGTCGCACCTGATTGCCCGACATTATCGCGAGCCCATTTATACCCATATAAATCAGCATCCAT
GTTGGAATTTAATCGCGGCCTAGAGCAAGACGTTTCCCGTTGAATATGGCTCATAACACCCCTTGTATTA
CTGTTTATGTAAGCAGACAGTTTTATTGTTCATGACCAAAATCCCTTAACGTGAGTTTTCGTTCCACTGA
GCGTCAGACCCCGTAGAAAAGATCAAAGGATCTTCTTGAGATCCTTTTTTTCTGCGCGTAATCTGCTGCT
TGCAAACAAAAAAACCACCGCTACCAGCGGTGGTTTGTTTGCCGGATCAAGAGCTACCAACTCTTTTTCC
GAAGGTAACTGGCTTCAGCAGAGCGCAGATACCAAATACTGTCCTTCTAGTGTAGCCGTAGTTAGGCCAC
CACTTCAAGAACTCTGTAGCACCGCCTACATACCTCGCTCTGCTAATCCTGTTACCAGTGGCTGCTGCCA
GTGGCGATAAGTCGTGTCTTACCGGGTTGGACTCAAGACGATAGTTACCGGATAAGGCGCAGCGGTCGGG
CTGAACGGGGGGTTCGTGCACACAGCCCAGCTTGGAGCGAACGACCTACACCGAACTGAGATACCTACAG
CGTGAGCTATGAGAAAGCGCCACGCTTCCCGAAGGGAGAAAGGCGGACAGGTATCCGGTAAGCGGCAGGG
TCGGAACAGGAGAGCGCACGAGGGAGCTTCCAGGGGGAAACGCCTGGTATCTTTATAGTCCTGTCGGGTT
TCGCCACCTCTGACTTGAGCGTCGATTTTTGTGATGCTCGTCAGGGGGGCGGAGCCTATGGAAAAACGCC
AGCAACGCGGCCTTTTTACGGTTCCTGGCCTTTTGCTGGCCTTTTGCTCACATGTTCTTTCCTGCGTTAT
CCCCTGATTCTGTGGATAACCGTATTACCGCCTTTGAGTGAGCTGATACCGCTCGCCGCAGCCGAACGAC
CGAGCGCAGCGAGTCAGTGAGCGAGGAAGCGGAAGAGCGCCTGATGCGGTATTTTCTCCTTACGCATCTG
TGCGGTATTTCACACCGCATATATGGTGCACTCTCAGTACAATCTGCTCTGATGCCGCATAGTTAAGCCA
GTATACACTCCGCTATCGCTACGTGACTGGGTCATGGCTGCGCCCCGACACCCGCCAACACCCGCTGACG
CGCCCTGACGGGCTTGTCTGCTCCCGGCATCCGCTTACAGACAAGCTGTGACCGTCTCCGGGAGCTGCAT
GTGTCAGAGGTTTTCACCGTCATCACCGAAACGCGCGAGGCAGCTGCGGTAAAGCTCATCAGCGTGGTCG
TGAAGCGATTCACAGATGTCTGCCTGTTCATCCGCGTCCAGCTCGTTGAGTTTCTCCAGAAGCGTTAATG
TCTGGCTTCTGATAAAGCGGGCCATGTTAAGGGCGGTTTTTTCCTGTTTGGTCACTGATGCCTCCGTGTA
AGGGGGATTTCTGTTCATGGGGGTAATGATACCGATGAAACGAGAGAGGATGCTCACGATACGGGTTACT
GATGATGAACATGCCCGGTTACTGGAACGTTGTGAGGGTAAACAACTGGCGGTATGGATGCGGCGGGACC
AGAGAAAAATCACTCAGGGTCAATGCCAGCGCTTCGTTAATACAGATGTAGGTGTTCCACAGGGTAGCCA
GCAGCATCCTGCGATGCAGATCCGGAACATAATGGTGCAGGGCGCTGACTTCCGCGTTTCCAGACTTTAC
GAAACACGGAAACCGAAGACCATTCATGTTGTTGCTCAGGTCGCAGACGTTTTGCAGCAGCAGTCGCTTC
ACGTTCGCTCGCGTATCGGTGATTCATTCTGCTAACCAGTAAGGCAACCCCGCCAGCCTAGCCGGGTCCT
CAACGACAGGAGCACGATCATGCGCACCCGTGGGGCCGCCATGCCGGCGATAATGGCCTGCTTCTCGCCG
AAACGTTTGGTGGCGGGACCAGTGACGAAGGCTTGAGCGAGGGCGTGCAAGATTCCGAATACCGCAAGCG
ACAGGCCGATCATCGTCGCGCTCCAGCGAAAGCGGTCCTCGCCGAAAATGACCCAGAGCGCTGCCGGCAC
CTGTCCTACGAGTTGCATGATAAAGAAGACAGTCATAAGTGCGGCGACGATAGTCATGCCCCGCGCCCAC
CGGAAGGAGCTGACTGGGTTGAAGGCTCTCAAGGGCATCGGTCGAGATCCCGGTGCCTAATGAGTGAGCT
AACTTACATTAATTGCGTTGCGCTCACTGCCCGCTTTCCAGTCGGGAAACCTGTCGTGCCAGCTGCATTA
ATGAATCGGCCAACGCGCGGGGAGAGGCGGTTTGCGTATTGGGCGCCAGGGTGGTTTTTCTTTTCACCAG
TGAGACGGGCAACAGCTGATTGCCCTTCACCGCCTGGCCCTGAGAGAGTTGCAGCAAGCGGTCCACGCTG
GTTTGCCCCAGCAGGCGAAAATCCTGTTTGATGGTGGTTAACGGCGGGATATAACATGAGCTGTCTTCGG
TATCGTCGTATCCCACTACCGAGATATCCGCACCAACGCGCAGCCCGGACTCGGTAATGGCGCGCATTGC
GCCCAGCGCCATCTGATCGTTGGCAACCAGCATCGCAGTGGGAACGATGCCCTCATTCAGCATTTGCATG
GTTTGTTGAAAACCGGACATGGCACTCCAGTCGCCTTCCCGTTCCGCTATCGGCTGAATTTGATTGCGAG
TGAGATATTTATGCCAGCCAGCCAGACGCAGACGCGCCGAGACAGAACTTAATGGGCCCGCTAACAGCGC
GATTTGCTGGTGACCCAATGCGACCAGATGCTCCACGCCCAGTCGCGTACCGTCTTCATGGGAGAAAATA
ATACTGTTGATGGGTGTCTGGTCAGAGACATCAAGAAATAACGCCGGAACATTAGTGCAGGCAGCTTCCA
CAGCAATGGCATCCTGGTCATCCAGCGGATAGTTAATGATCAGCCCACTGACGCGTTGCGCGAGAAGATT
GTGCACCGCCGCTTTACAGGCTTCGACGCCGCTTCGTTCTACCATCGACACCACCACGCTGGCACCCAGT
TGATCGGCGCGAGATTTAATCGCCGCGACAATTTGCGACGGCGCGTGCAGGGCCAGACTGGAGGTGGCAA
CGCCAATCAGCAACGACTGTTTGCCCGCCAGTTGTTGTGCCACGCGGTTGGGAATGTAATTCAGCTCCGC
CATCGCCGCTTCCACTTTTTCCCGCGTTTTCGCAGAAACGTGGCTGGCCTGGTTCACCACGCGGGAAACG
GTCTGATAAGAGACACCGGCATACTCTGCGACATCGTATAACGTTACTGGTTTCACATTCACCACCCTGA
ATTGACTCTCTTCCGGGCGCTATCATGCCATACCGCGAAAGGTTTTGCGCCATTCGATGGTGTCCGGGAT
CTCGACGCTCTCCCTTATGCGACTCCTGCATTAGGAAGCAGCCCAGTAGTAGGTTGAGGCCGTTGAGCAC
CGCCGCCGCAAGGAATGGTGCATGCAAGGAGATGGCGCCCAACAGTCCCCCGGCCACGGGGCCTGCCACC
ATACCCACGCCGAAACAAGCGCTCATGAGCCCGAAGTGGCGAGCCCGATCTTCCCCATCGGTGATGTCGG
CGATATAGGCGCCAGCAACCGCACCTGTGGCGCCGGTGATGCCGGCCACGATGCGTCCGGCGTAGAGGAT
CGAGATCTCGATCCCGCGAAATTAATACGACTCACTATAGGGGAATTGTGAGCGGATAACAATTCCCCTC
TAGAAATAATTTTGTTTAACTTTAAGAAGGAGATATACCATGGGCAGCAGCCATCATCATCATCATCACA
GCAGCGGCCTGGTGCCGCGCGGCAGCCATACGTTAATTAACATGGATGAAATTAAAACGCTGTTAGTGGA
TTTTTTCCCGCAGGCAAAGCATTTTGGGATAATCTTGATCAAGGCTGTCATTGTTTTTTGTATAGGTTTT
TATTTTTCGTTTTTCTTACGGAACAAAACCATGAAGCTTTTATCCAAAAAGGATGAGATTTTAGCGAATT
TTGTCGCACAGGTTACTTTTATCTTAATCCTTATCATCACCACAATCATCGCGCTCAGCACGCTAGGCGT
CCAAACCACCTCTATTATCACTGTTTTAGGAACGGTGGGGATCGCTGTGGCGTTGGCTTTAAAAGATTAT
CTTTCAAGCATTGCGGGAGGGATAATCCTTATTATTTTACACCCTTTCAAAAAAGGAGACATCATTGAAA
TCTCTGGCCTAGAGGGCAAAGTAGAAGCACTTAATTTTTTTAACACTTCTTTACGCTTGCATGACGGACG
CTTGGCGGTTTTACCCAATAGAAGTGTCGCTAATTCTAATATTATTAATAGCAATAATACGGCGTGTCGG
CGCATTGAATGGGTTTGTGGGGTAGGGTATGGGAGCGATATTGAACTGGTGCATAAGACTATAAAAGATG
TTATTGATACAATGGAAAAAATTGATAAAAACATGCCCACTTTTATTGGAATCACGGATTTTGGATCCAG
CTCATTGAATTTCACCATTAGGGTTTGGGCAAAGATTGAAGACGGGATCTTTAATGTGAGGAGCGAACTC
ATTGAACGCATCAAAAACGCCCTAGACGCTAACCACATTGAAATCCCTTTCAATAAGTTAGATATTGCTA
TTAAAAATCAAGACTCTCCTAAATTAATTAACGATTATAAGGATGACGACGATAAGTAATATGGCTAGCA
TGACTGGTGGACAGCAAATGGGTCGGGATCCGAATTCGAGCTCCGTCGACAAGCTTGCGGCCGCACTCGA
GCACCACCACCACCACCACTGAGATCCGGCTGCTAACAAAGCCCGAAAGGAAGCTGAGTTGGCTGCTGCC
ACCGCTGAGCAATAACTAGCATAACCCCTTGGGGCCTCTAAACGGGTCTTGAGGGGTTTTTTGCTGAAAG
GAGGAACTATATCCGGAT
