>Addgene plasmid #78310 | HpMscS | addgene partial sequence | sequence record 150151 | LacI-R 5'-GGCATACTCTGCGACATCGT-3'
TTCACCACCCTGAATTGACTCTCTTCCGGGCGCTATCATGCCATACCGCGAAAGGTTTTGCGCCATTCGA
TGGTGTCCGGGATCTCGACGCTCTCCCTTATGCGACTCCTGCATTAGGAAGCAGCCCAGTAGTAGGTTGA
GGCCGTTGAGCACCGCCGCCGCAAGGAATGGTGCATGCAAGGAGATGGCGCCCAACAGTCCCCCGGCCAC
GGGGCCTGCCACCATACCCACGCCGAAACAAGCGCTCATGAGCCCGAAGTGGCGAGCCCGATCTTCCCCA
TCGGTGATGTCGGCGATATAGGCGCCAGCAACCGCACCTGTGGCGCCGGTGATGCCGGCCACGATGCGTC
CGGCGTAGAGGATCGAGATCTCGATCCCGCGAAATTAATACGACTCACTATAGGGGAATTGTGAGCGGAT
AACAATTCCCCTCTAGAAATAATTTTGTTTAACTTTAAGAAGGAGATATACCATGGGCAGCAGCCATCAT
CATCATCATCACAGCAGCGGCCTGGTGCCGCGCGGCAGCCATACGTTAATTAACATGGATGAAATTAAAA
CGCTGTTAGTGGATTTTTTCCCGCAGGCAAAGCATTTTGGGATAATCTTGATCAAGGCTGTCATTGTTTT
TTGTATAGGTTTTTATTTTTCGTTTTTCTTACGGAACAAAACCATGAAGCTTTTATCCAAAAAGGATGAG
ATTTTAGCGAATTTTGTCGCACAGGTTACTTTTATCTTAATCCTTATCATCACCACAATCATCGCGCTCA
GCACGCTAGGCGTCCAAACCACCTCTATTATCACTGTTTTAGGAACGGTGGGGATCGCTGTGGCGTTGGC
TTTAAAAGATTATCTTTCAAGCATTGCGGGAGGGATAATCCTTATTATTTTACACCCTTTCAAAAAAGGA
GACATCATTGAAATCTCTGGCCTAGAGGGCAAAGTAGAAGCACTTAATTTTT
