>Addgene plasmid #78310 | HpMscS | addgene partial sequence | sequence record 150152 | F1ori-R 5'-AGGGAAGAAAGCGAAAGGAG-3'
[64 nt withheld, positions 1-64]
CCCATTCGCCAATCCGGATATAGTTCCTCCTTTCAGCAAAAAACCCCTCAAGACCCGTTTAGAGGCCCCA
AGGGGTTATGCTAGTTATTGCTCAGCGGTGGCAGCAGCCAACTCAGCTTCCTTTCGGGCTTTGTTAGCAG
CCGGATCTCAGTGGTGGTGGTGGTGGTGCTCGAGTGCGGCCGCAAGCTTGTCGACGGAGCTCGAATTCGG
ATCCCGACCCATTTGCTGTCCACCAGTCATGCTAGCCATATTACTTATCGTCGTCATCCTTATAATCGTT
AATTAATTTAGGAGAGTCTTGATTTTTAATAGCAATATCTAACTTATTGAAAGGGATTTCAATGTGGTTA
GCGTCTAGGGCGTTTTTGATGCGTTCAATGAGTTCGCTCCTCACATTAAAGATCCCGTCTTCAATCTTTG
CCCAAACCCTAATGGTGAAATTCAATGAGCTGGATCCAAAATCCGTGATTCCAATAAAAGTGGGCATGTT
TTTATCAATTTTTTCCATTGTATCAATAACATCTTTTATAGTCTTATGCACCAGTTCAATATCGCTCCCA
TACCCTACCCCACAAACCCATTCAATGCGCCGACACGCCGTATTATTGCTATTAATAATATTAGAATTAG
CGACACTTCTATTGGGTAAAACCGCCAAGCGTCCGTCATGCAAGCGTAAAGAAGTGTTAAAAAAATTAAG
TGCTTCTACTTTGCCCTCTAGGCCAGAGATTTCAATGATGTCTCCTTTTTTGAAAGGGTGTAAAATAATA
AGGATTATCCCTCCCGCAATGCTTGAAAGATAATCTTTTAAAGCCAACGCCACAGCGATCCCCACCGTTC
CTAAAACAGTGATAATAGAGGTGGTTTGGACGCCTAGCGTGCTGAGCGCGATGATTGTGGTGATGATAAG
GATTAAGATAAAAGTAACCTGTGCGACAAAATTCGCTAAAATCTCATCCTTTTTGGATAAAAGCTTCATG
GTTTTGTTCCGTAAGAAA
